Addgene plasmid #77426: PAN3 gRNA (BRDN0001146176)
Purpose: 3rd generation lentiviral gRNA plasmid targeting human PAN3
Depositing lab: John Doench & David Root. Depositing organization: Broad Institute. Publication: Optimized sgRNA design to maximize activity and minimize off-target effects of CRISPR-Cas9. Doench JG, Fusi N, Sullender M, Hegde M, Vaimberg EW, Donovan KF, Smith I, Tothova Z, Wilen C, Orchard R, Virgin HW, Listgarten J, Root DE. Nat Biotechnol. 2016 Jan 18. doi: 10.1038/nbt.3437. PubMed 26780180.
Backbone
  Vector backbone: lentiGuide-Puro
  Backbone manufacturer: Zhang Lab (Addgene plasmid # 52963)
  Vector type: Mammalian Expression, Lentiviral, CRISPR
  Selectable markers: Puromycin
Growth in bacteria
  Bacterial resistance: Ampicillin, 100 μg/mL
  Growth temperature: 37°C
  Growth strain: DH5alpha
  Copy number: High Copy
Gene/Insert
  Gene/Insert name: PAN3 (alt names: PAN3; NM_175854.7)
  gRNA/shRNA sequence: GCATGGTGTTGGTCGACATG
  Species: H. sapiens (human)
  Entrez Gene: PAN3 (a.k.a. RP11-179F17.3)
  Promoter: hU6
  Cloning method: Unknown
  Sequencing primers: 5′ U6-F; 3′ pS2-R
Terms and licenses: Academic/Nonprofit Terms; Industry Terms: Not Available to Industry
Depositor comments: The gRNA was designed to target the following Genbank reference sequence(s): NM_175854.7. Note that this plasmid does NOT contain Cas9. It should be used in conjunction with lentiCas9-Blast (Addgene #52962) or otherwise with cell lines already expressing Cas9. Browse the full kinome gRNA library at http://www.addgene.org/pooled-library/broadgpp-human-kinome/ or visit http://www.broadinstitute.org/rnai/public/ for detailed protocols and information.
How to cite: PAN3 gRNA (BRDN0001146176) was a gift from John Doench & David Root (Addgene plasmid # 77426 ; http://n2t.net/addgene:77426 ; RRID:Addgene_77426)
