[The description below was written by a language model from this plasmid's Addgene catalogue record and pLannotate feature annotations shown in this document.]
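Description:
PAN3 gRNA (BRDN0001146176) is a third-generation lentiviral CRISPR guide plasmid built on the lentiGuide-Puro backbone, carrying a single guide RNA designed against human PAN3 (reference transcript NM_175854.7). It is propagated in E. coli as a high-copy plasmid through a ColE1/pUC-type origin with ampicillin selection from the β-lactamase gene. The backbone also retains an f1 origin, an SV40 origin and poly(A) signal, T7 and T3 promoters, and remnants of the lac region.

The lentiviral transfer cassette begins with an RSV promoter fused to a truncated HIV-1 5' LTR, which drives Tat-independent production of the genomic RNA. This is followed by the Ψ packaging signal with a partial gag sequence and the Rev response element for nuclear export of the unspliced transcript. Downstream, a human U6 RNA polymerase III promoter expresses the PAN3-targeting spacer joined to the Streptococcus pyogenes Cas9 guide scaffold. A cPPT/CTS element, which aids nuclear import of the viral genome, sits after the guide cassette. A separate EF-1α promoter with its intron A then drives puromycin N-acetyltransferase for selection of transduced mammalian cells. A WPRE enhances transcript expression, and the self-inactivating ΔU3 3' LTR silences LTR promoter activity after integration.

The plasmid does not encode Cas9, so it must be paired with a separate Cas9 vector or used in cells already expressing Cas9. It is an individual clone associated with a human kinome gRNA library designed using optimized sgRNA rules, and is used for stable delivery of a guide for PAN3 knockout.
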