Features (pLannotate 1.2.2; 29 found; start..end, strand, type, name):
     14..80      +  CDS            small t antigen (fragment): SV40 (simian virus 40) small t antigen
    106..317     +  promoter       EF-1α core promoter: core promoter for human elongation factor EF-1α
    318..1256    +  intron         EF-1α intron A: intron upstream of the start codon of human EF-1α
   1278..1877    +  CDS            PuroR (fragment): puromycin N-acetyltransferase; pac from Streptomyces; confers resistance to puromycin
   1893..2481    +  misc_feature   WPRE: woodchuck hepatitis virus posttranscriptional regulatory element
   2532..2551    +  misc_feature   cPPT/CTS (fragment): central polypurine tract and central termination sequence of HIV-1
   2553..2786    +  LTR            3' LTR (ΔU3): self-inactivating 3' long terminal repeat (LTR) from HIV-1
   2864..2985    +  polyA_signal   SV40 poly(A) signal: SV40 polyadenylation signal
   3025..3160    +  rep_origin     SV40 ori: SV40 origin of replication
   3181..3199    -  promoter       T7 promoter: promoter for bacteriophage T7 RNA polymerase
   3207..3362    +  CDS            lacZα (fragment): LacZα fragment of β-galactosidase; lacZ fragment
   3367..3795    +  rep_origin     f1 ori (sequence partly withheld): f1 bacteriophage origin of replication; arrow indicates direction of (+) strand synthesis
   3848..3952    +  promoter       AmpR promoter: bla
   3953..4813    +  CDS            AmpR: β-lactamase; bla; confers resistance to ampicillin, carbenicillin, and related antibiotics
   4984..5572    +  rep_origin     ori: high-copy-number ColE1/pMB1/pBR322/pUC origin of replication
   5755..5847    +  CDS            lacI (fragment): lac repressor; lacI; The lac repressor binds to the lac operator to inhibit transcription in E. coli. This inhibition can be relieved by adding lactose or isopropyl-β-D-thiogalactopyranoside (IPTG).
   5860..5881    +  protein_bind   CAP binding site: CAP binding activates transcription in the presence of cAMP. E. coli catabolite activator protein
   5896..5926    +  promoter       lac promoter: promoter for the E. coli lac operon
   5934..5950    +  protein_bind   lac operator: The lac repressor binds to the lac operator to inhibit transcription in E. coli. This inhibition can be relieved by adding lactose or isopropyl-β-D-thiogalactopyranoside (IPTG). lac repressor encoded by lacI
   5995..6013    +  promoter       T3 promoter: promoter for bacteriophage T3 RNA polymerase
   6041..6267    +  promoter       RSV promoter: Rous sarcoma virus enhancer/promoter
   6268..6448    +  LTR            5' LTR (truncated): truncated 5' long terminal repeat (LTR) from HIV-1
   6495..6620    +  misc_feature   HIV-1 Ψ: packaging signal of human immunodeficiency virus type 1
   6604..6967    +  CDS            HIV-1 gag (fragment): gag protein from human immunodeficiency virus 1; gag
   7113..7346    +  misc_feature   RRE: The Rev response element (RRE) of HIV-1 allows for Rev-dependent mRNA export from the nucleus to the cytoplasm.
   7723..7749    +  CDS            Rev (fragment): human immunodeficiency virus 1 (HIV-1) Rev protein; rev; enhances nuclear export of unspliced and incompletely spliced viral mRNAs
   7753..7993    +  promoter       U6 promoter: RNA polymerase III promoter for human U6 snRNA
   8023..8098    +  misc_RNA       gRNA scaffold: guide RNA scaffold for the Streptococcus pyogenes CRISPR/Cas9 system
   8154..8271    +  misc_feature   cPPT/CTS: central polypurine tract and central termination sequence of HIV-1
>Addgene plasmid #77426 | PAN3 gRNA (BRDN0001146176) | addgene full sequence | sequence record 187738 | Addgene Assembled Sequence
CCCGGGTGCAAAGATGGATAAAGTTTTAAACAGAGAGGAATCTTTGCAGCTAATGGACCTTCTAGGTCTT
GAAAGGAGTGGGAATTGGCTCCGGTGCCCGTCAGTGGGCAGAGCGCACATCGCCCACAGTCCCCGAGAAG
TTGGGGGGAGGGGTCGGCAATTGATCCGGTGCCTAGAGAAGGTGGCGCGGGGTAAACTGGGAAAGTGATG
TCGTGTACTGGCTCCGCCTTTTTCCCGAGGGTGGGGGAGAACCGTATATAAGTGCAGTAGTCGCCGTGAA
CGTTCTTTTTCGCAACGGGTTTGCCGCCAGAACACAGGTAAGTGCCGTGTGTGGTTCCCGCGGGCCTGGC
CTCTTTACGGGTTATGGCCCTTGCGTGCCTTGAATTACTTCCACCTGGCTGCAGTACGTGATTCTTGATC
CCGAGCTTCGGGTTGGAAGTGGGTGGGAGAGTTCGAGGCCTTGCGCTTAAGGAGCCCCTTCGCCTCGTGC
TTGAGTTGAGGCCTGGCCTGGGCGCTGGGGCCGCCGCGTGCGAATCTGGTGGCACCTTCGCGCCTGTCTC
GCTGCTTTCGATAAGTCTCTAGCCATTTAAAATTTTTGATGACCTGCTGCGACGCTTTTTTTCTGGCAAG
ATAGTCTTGTAAATGCGGGCCAAGATCTGCACACTGGTATTTCGGTTTTTGGGGCCGCGGGCGGCGACGG
GGCCCGTGCGTCCCAGCGCACATGTTCGGCGAGGCGGGGCCTGCGAGCGCGGCCACCGAGAATCGGACGG
GGGTAGTCTCAAGCTGGCCGGCCTGCTCTGGTGCCTGGCCTCGCGCCGCCGTGTATCGCCCCGCCCTGGG
CGGCAAGGCTGGCCCGGTCGGCACCAGTTGCGTGAGCGGAAAGATGGCCGCTTCCCGGCCCTGCTGCAGG
GAGCTCAAAATGGAGGACGCGGCGCTCGGGAGAGCGGGCGGGTGAGTCACCCACACAAAGGAAAAGGGCC
TTTCCGTCCTCAGCCGTCGCTTCATGTGACTCCACGGAGTACCGGGCGCCGTCCAGGCACCTCGATTAGT
TCTCGAGCTTTTGGAGTACGTCGTCTTTAGGTTGGGGGGAGGGGTTTTATGCGATGGAGTTTCCCCACAC
TGAGTGGGTGGAGACTGAAGTTAGGCCAGCTTGGCACTTGATGTAATTCTCCTTGGAATTTGCCCTTTTT
GAGTTTGGATCTTGGTTCATTCTCAAGCCTCAGACAGTGGTTCAAAGTTTTTTTCTTCCATTTCAGGTGT
CGTGACGTACGGCCACCATGACCGAGTACAAGCCCACGGTGCGCCTCGCCACCCGCGACGACGTCCCCAG
GGCCGTACGCACCCTCGCCGCCGCGTTCGCCGACTACCCCGCCACGCGCCACACCGTCGATCCGGACCGC
CACATCGAGCGGGTCACCGAGCTGCAAGAACTCTTCCTCACGCGCGTCGGGCTCGACATCGGCAAGGTGT
GGGTCGCGGACGACGGCGCCGCCGTGGCGGTCTGGACCACGCCGGAGAGCGTCGAAGCGGGGGCGGTGTT
CGCCGAGATCGGCCCGCGCATGGCCGAGTTGAGCGGTTCCCGGCTGGCCGCGCAGCAACAGATGGAAGGC
CTCCTGGCGCCGCACCGGCCCAAGGAGCCCGCGTGGTTCCTGGCCACCGTCGGAGTCTCGCCCGACCACC
AGGGCAAGGGTCTGGGCAGCGCCGTCGTGCTCCCCGGAGTGGAGGCGGCCGAGCGCGCCGGGGTGCCCGC
CTTCCTGGAGACCTCCGCGCCCCGCAACCTCCCCTTCTACGAGCGGCTCGGCTTCACCGTCACCGCCGAC
GTCGAGGTGCCCGAAGGACCGCGCACCTGGTGCATGACCCGCAAGCCCGGTGCCTGAACGCGTTAAGTCG
ACAATCAACCTCTGGATTACAAAATTTGTGAAAGATTGACTGGTATTCTTAACTATGTTGCTCCTTTTAC
GCTATGTGGATACGCTGCTTTAATGCCTTTGTATCATGCTATTGCTTCCCGTATGGCTTTCATTTTCTCC
TCCTTGTATAAATCCTGGTTGCTGTCTCTTTATGAGGAGTTGTGGCCCGTTGTCAGGCAACGTGGCGTGG
TGTGCACTGTGTTTGCTGACGCAACCCCCACTGGTTGGGGCATTGCCACCACCTGTCAGCTCCTTTCCGG
GACTTTCGCTTTCCCCCTCCCTATTGCCACGGCGGAACTCATCGCCGCCTGCCTTGCCCGCTGCTGGACA
GGGGCTCGGCTGTTGGGCACTGACAATTCCGTGGTGTTGTCGGGGAAATCATCGTCCTTTCCTTGGCTGC
TCGCCTGTGTTGCCACCTGGATTCTGCGCGGGACGTCCTTCTGCTACGTCCCTTCGGCCCTCAATCCAGC
GGACCTTCCTTCCCGCGGCCTGCTGCCGGCTCTGCGGCCTCTTCCGCGTCTTCGCCTTCGCCCTCAGACG
AGTCGGATCTCCCTTTGGGCCGCCTCCCCGCGTCGACTTTAAGACCAATGACTTACAAGGCAGCTGTAGA
TCTTAGCCACTTTTTAAAAGAAAAGGGGGGACTGGAAGGGCTAATTCACTCCCAACGAAGACAAGATCTG
CTTTTTGCTTGTACTGGGTCTCTCTGGTTAGACCAGATCTGAGCCTGGGAGCTCTCTGGCTAACTAGGGA
ACCCACTGCTTAAGCCTCAATAAAGCTTGCCTTGAGTGCTTCAAGTAGTGTGTGCCCGTCTGTTGTGTGA
CTCTGGTAACTAGAGATCCCTCAGACCCTTTTAGTCAGTGTGGAAAATCTCTAGCAGTACGTATAGTAGT
TCATGTCATCTTATTATTCAGTATTTATAACTTGCAAAGAAATGAATATCAGAGAGTGAGAGGAACTTGT
TTATTGCAGCTTATAATGGTTACAAATAAAGCAATAGCATCACAAATTTCACAAATAAAGCATTTTTTTC
ACTGCATTCTAGTTGTGGTTTGTCCAAACTCATCAATGTATCTTATCATGTCTGGCTCTAGCTATCCCGC
CCCTAACTCCGCCCATCCCGCCCCTAACTCCGCCCAGTTCCGCCCATTCTCCGCCCCATGGCTGACTAAT
TTTTTTTATTTATGCAGAGGCCGAGGCCGCCTCGGCCTCTGAGCTATTCCAGAAGTAGTGAGGAGGCTTT
TTTGGAGGCCTAGGGACGTACCCAATTCGCCCTATAGTGAGTCGTATTACGCGCGCTCACTGGCCGTCGT
TTTACAACGTCGTGACTGGGAAAACCCTGGCGTTACCCAACTTAATCGCCTTGCAGCACATCCCCCTTTC
GCCAGCTGGCGTAATAGCGAAGAGGCCCGCACCGATCGCCCTTCCCAACAGTTGCGCAGCCTGAATGGCG
AATGGG
[124 nt withheld, positions 3367-3490]
C
[91 nt withheld, positions 3492-3582]
A
[49 nt withheld, positions 3584-3632]
CCTTTGACGTTGGAGTCCACGTTCTTT
[37 nt withheld, positions 3660-3696]
ACCCTATCTCGGTCTATTCTTTTGATTTATAAGGGATTTTGCCGATTTCGGCCTATTGGTTAAAAAATGA
GCTGATTTAACAAAAATTTAACGCGAATTTTAACAAAATATTAACGCTTACAATTTAGGTGGCACTTTTC
GGGGAAATGTGCGCGGAACCCCTATTTGTTTATTTTTCTAAATACATTCAAATATGTATCCGCTCATGAG
ACAATAACCCTGATAAATGCTTCAATAATATTGAAAAAGGAAGAGTATGAGTATTCAACATTTCCGTGTC
GCCCTTATTCCCTTTTTTGCGGCATTTTGCCTTCCTGTTTTTGCTCACCCAGAAACGCTGGTGAAAGTAA
AAGATGCTGAAGATCAGTTGGGTGCACGAGTGGGTTACATCGAACTGGATCTCAACAGCGGTAAGATCCT
TGAGAGTTTTCGCCCCGAAGAACGTTTTCCAATGATGAGCACTTTTAAAGTTCTGCTATGTGGCGCGGTA
TTATCCCGTATTGACGCCGGGCAAGAGCAACTCGGTCGCCGCATACACTATTCTCAGAATGACTTGGTTG
AGTACTCACCAGTCACAGAAAAGCATCTTACGGATGGCATGACAGTAAGAGAATTATGCAGTGCTGCCAT
AACCATGAGTGATAACACTGCGGCCAACTTACTTCTGACAACGATCGGAGGACCGAAGGAGCTAACCGCT
TTTTTGCACAACATGGGGGATCATGTAACTCGCCTTGATCGTTGGGAACCGGAGCTGAATGAAGCCATAC
CAAACGACGAGCGTGACACCACGATGCCTGTAGCAATGGCAACAACGTTGCGCAAACTATTAACTGGCGA
ACTACTTACTCTAGCTTCCCGGCAACAATTAATAGACTGGATGGAGGCGGATAAAGTTGCAGGACCACTT
CTGCGCTCGGCCCTTCCGGCTGGCTGGTTTATTGCTGATAAATCTGGAGCCGGTGAGCGTGGGTCTCGCG
GTATCATTGCAGCACTGGGGCCAGATGGTAAGCCCTCCCGTATCGTAGTTATCTACACGACGGGGAGTCA
GGCAACTATGGATGAACGAAATAGACAGATCGCTGAGATAGGTGCCTCACTGATTAAGCATTGGTAACTG
TCAGACCAAGTTTACTCATATATACTTTAGATTGATTTAAAACTTCATTTTTAATTTAAAAGGATCTAGG
TGAAGATCCTTTTTGATAATCTCATGACCAAAATCCCTTAACGTGAGTTTTCGTTCCACTGAGCGTCAGA
CCCCGTAGAAAAGATCAAAGGATCTTCTTGAGATCCTTTTTTTCTGCGCGTAATCTGCTGCTTGCAAACA
AAAAAACCACCGCTACCAGCGGTGGTTTGTTTGCCGGATCAAGAGCTACCAACTCTTTTTCCGAAGGTAA
CTGGCTTCAGCAGAGCGCAGATACCAAATACTGTTCTTCTAGTGTAGCCGTAGTTAGGCCACCACTTCAA
GAACTCTGTAGCACCGCCTACATACCTCGCTCTGCTAATCCTGTTACCAGTGGCTGCTGCCAGTGGCGAT
AAGTCGTGTCTTACCGGGTTGGACTCAAGACGATAGTTACCGGATAAGGCGCAGCGGTCGGGCTGAACGG
GGGGTTCGTGCACACAGCCCAGCTTGGAGCGAACGACCTACACCGAACTGAGATACCTACAGCGTGAGCT
ATGAGAAAGCGCCACGCTTCCCGAAGGGAGAAAGGCGGACAGGTATCCGGTAAGCGGCAGGGTCGGAACA
GGAGAGCGCACGAGGGAGCTTCCAGGGGGAAACGCCTGGTATCTTTATAGTCCTGTCGGGTTTCGCCACC
TCTGACTTGAGCGTCGATTTTTGTGATGCTCGTCAGGGGGGCGGAGCCTATGGAAAAACGCCAGCAACGC
GGCCTTTTTACGGTTCCTGGCCTTTTGCTGGCCTTTTGCTCACATGTTCTTTCCTGCGTTATCCCCTGAT
TCTGTGGATAACCGTATTACCGCCTTTGAGTGAGCTGATACCGCTCGCCGCAGCCGAACGACCGAGCGCA
GCGAGTCAGTGAGCGAGGAAGCGGAAGAGCGCCCAATACGCAAACCGCCTCTCCCCGCGCGTTGGCCGAT
TCATTAATGCAGCTGGCACGACAGGTTTCCCGACTGGAAAGCGGGCAGTGAGCGCAACGCAATTAATGTG
AGTTAGCTCACTCATTAGGCACCCCAGGCTTTACACTTTATGCTTCCGGCTCGTATGTTGTGTGGAATTG
TGAGCGGATAACAATTTCACACAGGAAACAGCTATGACCATGATTACGCCAAGCGCGCAATTAACCCTCA
CTAAAGGGAACAAAAGCTGGAGCTGCAAGCTTAATGTAGTCTTATGCAATACTCTTGTAGTCTTGCAACA
TGGTAACGATGAGTTAGCAACATGCCTTACAAGGAGAGAAAAAGCACCGTGCATGCCGATTGGTGGAAGT
AAGGTGGTACGATCGTGCCTTATTAGGAAGGCAACAGACGGGTCTGACATGGATTGGACGAACCACTGAA
TTGCCGCATTGCAGAGATATTGTATTTAAGTGCCTAGCTCGATACATAAACGGGTCTCTCTGGTTAGACC
AGATCTGAGCCTGGGAGCTCTCTGGCTAACTAGGGAACCCACTGCTTAAGCCTCAATAAAGCTTGCCTTG
AGTGCTTCAAGTAGTGTGTGCCCGTCTGTTGTGTGACTCTGGTAACTAGAGATCCCTCAGACCCTTTTAG
TCAGTGTGGAAAATCTCTAGCAGTGGCGCCCGAACAGGGACTTGAAAGCGAAAGGGAAACCAGAGGAGCT
CTCTCGACGCAGGACTCGGCTTGCTGAAGCGCGCACGGCAAGAGGCGAGGGGCGGCGACTGGTGAGTACG
CCAAAAATTTTGACTAGCGGAGGCTAGAAGGAGAGAGATGGGTGCGAGAGCGTCAGTATTAAGCGGGGGA
GAATTAGATCGCGATGGGAAAAAATTCGGTTAAGGCCAGGGGGAAAGAAAAAATATAAATTAAAACATAT
AGTATGGGCAAGCAGGGAGCTAGAACGATTCGCAGTTAATCCTGGCCTGTTAGAAACATCAGAAGGCTGT
AGACAAATACTGGGACAGCTACAACCATCCCTTCAGACAGGATCAGAAGAACTTAGATCATTATATAATA
CAGTAGCAACCCTCTATTGTGTGCATCAAAGGATAGAGATAAAAGACACCAAGGAAGCTTTAGACAAGAT
AGAGGAAGAGCAAAACAAAAGTAAGACCACCGCACAGCAAGCGGCCGCTGATCTTCAGACCTGGAGGAGG
AGATATGAGGGACAATTGGAGAAGTGAATTATATAAATATAAAGTAGTAAAAATTGAACCATTAGGAGTA
GCACCCACCAAGGCAAAGAGAAGAGTGGTGCAGAGAGAAAAAAGAGCAGTGGGAATAGGAGCTTTGTTCC
TTGGGTTCTTGGGAGCAGCAGGAAGCACTATGGGCGCAGCGTCAATGACGCTGACGGTACAGGCCAGACA
ATTATTGTCTGGTATAGTGCAGCAGCAGAACAATTTGCTGAGGGCTATTGAGGCGCAACAGCATCTGTTG
CAACTCACAGTCTGGGGCATCAAGCAGCTCCAGGCAAGAATCCTGGCTGTGGAAAGATACCTAAAGGATC
AACAGCTCCTGGGGATTTGGGGTTGCTCTGGAAAACTCATTTGCACCACTGCTGTGCCTTGGAATGCTAG
TTGGAGTAATAAATCTCTGGAACAGATTTGGAATCACACGACCTGGATGGAGTGGGACAGAGAAATTAAC
AATTACACAAGCTTAATACACTCCTTAATTGAAGAATCGCAAAACCAGCAAGAAAAGAATGAACAAGAAT
TATTGGAATTAGATAAATGGGCAAGTTTGTGGAATTGGTTTAACATAACAAATTGGCTGTGGTATATAAA
ATTATTCATAATGATAGTAGGAGGCTTGGTAGGTTTAAGAATAGTTTTTGCTGTACTTTCTATAGTGAAT
AGAGTTAGGCAGGGATATTCACCATTATCGTTTCAGACCCACCTCCCAACCCCGAGGGGACCCAGAGAGG
GCCTATTTCCCATGATTCCTTCATATTTGCATATACGATACAAGGCTGTTAGAGAGATAATTAGAATTAA
TTTGACTGTAAACACAAAGATATTAGTACAAAATACGTGACGTAGAAAGTAATAATTTCTTGGGTAGTTT
GCAGTTTTAAAATTATGTTTTAAAATGGACTATCATATGCTTACCGTAACTTGAAAGTATTTCGATTTCT
TGGCTTTATATATCTTGTGGAAAGGACGAAACACCGGCATGGTGTTGGTCGACATGGTTTTAGAGCTAGA
AATAGCAAGTTAAAATAAGGCTAGTCCGTTATCAACTTGAAAAAGTGGCACCGAGTCGGTGCTTTTTTAA
GCTTGGCGTAACTAGATCTTGAGACAAATGGCAGTATTCATCCACAATTTTAAAAGAAAAGGGGGGATTG
GGGGGTACAGTGCAGGGGAAAGAATAGTAGACATAATAGCAACAGACATACAAACTAAAGAATTACAAAA
ACAAATTACAAAAATTCAAAATTTTCGGGTTTATTACAGGGACAGCAGAGATCCACTTTGGCGCCGGCTC
GAGGGGG
