>Addgene plasmid #77426 | PAN3 gRNA (BRDN0001146176) | depositor partial sequence | sequence record 144886 | Target Sequence
GCATGGTGTTGGTCGACATG
