>Addgene plasmid #77426 | PAN3 gRNA (BRDN0001146176) | addgene partial sequence | sequence record 187737 | hU6-F
CCGGCATGGTGTTGGTCGACATGGTTTTAGAGCTAGAAATAGCAAGTTAAAATAAGGCTAGTCCGTTATC
AACTTGAAAAAGTGGCACCGAGTCGGTGCTTTTTTAAGCTTGGCGTAACTAGATCTTGAGACANATGGCA
GTATTCNTCCACAATTTTAAAAGAAAAGGGGGGATTGGGGGGTACAGTGCAGGGGAAAGAATAGTAGACA
TAATAGCAACAGACATACAAACTAANGAATTACAAAAACAAATTACAAAAATTCAAAATTTTCGGGTTTA
TTACAGGGACAGCAGAGATCCACTTTGGCGCCGGCTCGAGGGGGCCCGGGTGCAAAGATGGATAAAGTTT
TACACAGAGAGGAATCTTTGCAGCTAATGGACCTTCTAGGTCTTGAANAGGAGTGGGAATTGGCTCCGGT
GCCCGTCAGGTGGGCANATCNCACCTCGCCCACANTNCCCCNANAAGTTGGGGGNAGGGGTCGGCNATTG
ATCCNGTGNCTAGAGAAGGTGGCNCGGGNGAAACTGNGAAAAGTGATGTCGTGTCCNGNCCTCCCCCTTT
TTNCCCGAGG
